Addgene plasmid #89291: pMX-IY LC3B
Purpose: For expression of the mammalian Atg8 protein LC3B without a tag
Depositing lab: Michael Lazarou. Depositing organization: Monash University. Publication: Atg8 family LC3/GABARAP proteins are crucial for autophagosome-lysosome fusion but not autophagosome formation during PINK1/Parkin mitophagy and starvation. Nguyen TN, Padman BS, Usher J, Oorschot V, Ramm G, Lazarou M. J Cell Biol. 2016 Dec 19;215(6):857-874. Epub 2016 Nov 18. 10.1083/jcb.201607039 PubMed 27864321.
Backbone
  Vector backbone: pMX
  Vector type: Mammalian Expression, Retroviral
  Selectable markers: IRES-YFP
Growth in bacteria
  Bacterial resistance: Ampicillin, 100 μg/mL
  Growth temperature: 37°C
  Growth strain: NEB Stable
  Copy number: High Copy
Gene/Insert
  Gene/Insert name: LC3B (alt names: MAP1LC3B; ATG8F)
  Species: H. sapiens (human)
  Entrez Gene: MAP1LC3B (a.k.a. ATG8F, LC3B, MAP1A/1BLC3, MAP1LC3B-a)
  Tag / fusion protein: IRES-YFP (C terminal on backbone)
  Cloning method: Gibson Cloning
  Sequencing primers: 5′ pBMN 5'
Terms and licenses: Academic/Nonprofit Terms; Industry Terms: Not Available to Industry
How to cite: pMX-IY LC3B was a gift from Michael Lazarou (Addgene plasmid # 89291 ; http://n2t.net/addgene:89291 ; RRID:Addgene_89291)
