[The description below was written by a language model from this plasmid's Addgene catalogue record and pLannotate feature annotations shown in this document.]
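Description:
pMX-IY LC3B is a 6,283-nt Moloney murine leukemia virus (MMLV)-based retroviral vector built on the pMX backbone for expressing untagged human LC3B (MAP1LC3B, also called ATG8F), an Atg8 family protein found on autophagosomes, in mammalian cells. In bacteria it is maintained as a high-copy plasmid through a ColE1/pUC-type origin and selected with ampicillin via the β-lactamase gene and its native promoter. A short lacI fragment near the origin appears to be a backbone remnant with no evident function.

The retroviral cassette begins with a 5' MMLV LTR, followed by the Ψ packaging signal, a truncated gag segment lacking its start codon, and a pol-derived region carrying the splice acceptor. These elements allow the transcript to be packaged into virions when the viral proteins are supplied in trans by a packaging system. No separate internal promoter is annotated, so expression is presumably driven from the 5' LTR. The LC3B coding sequence is followed by an EMCV IRES and EYFP, giving a bicistronic message. LC3B is therefore translated as a separate protein without a fusion partner, while YFP is made independently from the same transcript and marks transduced cells. There is no drug-selection marker for mammalian cells, and IRES-YFP is listed as the selectable marker. The 3' end is annotated as a short ΔU3-like LTR fragment directly adjoining a larger MMLV LTR segment, which together most likely represent one 3' LTR rather than a confirmed self-inactivating design.

The associated study examined LC3/GABARAP proteins in autophagosome formation and autophagosome–lysosome fusion during PINK1/Parkin mitophagy and starvation. The vector suits stable expression of untagged LC3B in such experiments.
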