Features (pLannotate 1.2.2; 13 found; start..end, strand, type, name):
     44..904     -  CDS            AmpR: β-lactamase; bla; confers resistance to ampicillin, carbenicillin, and related antibiotics
    905..1009    -  promoter       AmpR promoter: bla
   1024..1617    +  LTR            LTR: long terminal repeat from Moloney murine leukemia virus
   1680..2037    +  misc_feature   MMLV Ψ: packaging signal of Moloney murine leukemia virus (MMLV)
   2102..2518    +  CDS            gag (truncated): truncated Moloney murine leukemia virus (MMLV) gag gene lacking the start codon
   2528..2902    +  misc_feature   pol region: Moloney murine leukemia virus (MMLV) pol region containing the splice acceptor site
   2956..3330    +  CDS            LC3B: human LC3 protein; MAP1LC3B; Atg8 family member found on autophagosomes
   3373..3945    +  misc_feature   IRES: internal ribosome entry site (IRES) of the encephalomyocarditis virus (EMCV)
   3959..4678    +  CDS            EYFP: enhanced YFP mammalian codon-optimized
   4745..4866    +  LTR            3' LTR (ΔU3) (fragment): self-inactivating 3' long terminal repeat (LTR) from Moloney murine leukemia virus
   4867..5336    +  LTR            LTR: long terminal repeat from Moloney murine leukemia virus
   5339..5392    -  CDS            lacI (fragment): lac repressor; lacI; The lac repressor binds to the lac operator to inhibit transcription in E. coli. This inhibition can be relieved by adding lactose or isopropyl-β-D-thiogalactopyranoside (IPTG).
   5575..6163    -  rep_origin     ori: high-copy-number ColE1/pMB1/pBR322/pUC origin of replication
>Addgene plasmid #89291 | pMX-IY LC3B | depositor full sequence | sequence record 175205 | Full sequence
GCAAATCAATCTAAAGTATATATGAGTAAACTTGGTCTGACAGTTACCAATGCTTAATCAGTGAGGCACC
TATCTCAGCGATCTGTCTATTTCGTTCATCCATAGTTGCCTGACTCCCCGTCGTGTAGATAACTACGATA
CGGGAGGGCTTACCATCTGGCCCCAGTGCTGCAATGATACCGCGAGACCCACGCTCACCGGCTCCAGATT
TATCAGCAATAAACCAGCCAGCCGGAAGGGCCGAGCGCAGAAGTGGTCCTGCAACTTTATCCGCCTCCAT
CCAGTCTATTAATTGTTGCCGGGAAGCTAGAGTAAGTAGTTCGCCAGTTAATAGTTTGCGCAACGTTGTT
GCCATTGCTACAGGCATCGTGGTGTCACGCTCGTCGTTTGGTATGGCTTCATTCAGCTCCGGTTCCCAAC
GATCAAGGCGAGTTACATGATCCCCCATGTTGTGCAAAAAAGCGGTTAGCTCCTTCGGTCCTCCGATCGT
TGTCAGAAGTAAGTTGGCCGCAGTGTTATCACTCATGGTTATGGCAGCACTGCATAATTCTCTTACTGTC
ATGCCATCCGTAAGATGCTTTTCTGTGACTGGTGAGTACTCAACCAAGTCATTCTGAGAATAGTGTATGC
GGCGACCGAGTTGCTCTTGCCCGGCGTCAACACGGGATAATACCGCGCCACATAGCAGAACTTTAAAAGT
GCTCATCATTGGAAAACGTTCTTCGGGGCGAAAACTCTCAAGGATCTTACCGCTGTTGAGATCCAGTTCG
ATGTAACCCACTCGTGCACCCAACTGATCTTCAGCATCTTTTACTTTCACCAGCGTTTCTGGGTGAGCAA
AAACAGGAAGGCAAAATGCCGCAAAAAAGGGAATAAGGGCGACACGGAAATGTTGAATACTCATACTCTT
CCTTTTTCAATATTATTGAAGCATTTATCAGGGTTATTGTCTCATGAGCGGATACATATTTGAATGTATT
TAGAAAAATAAACAAATAGGGGTTCCGCGCACATTTCCTGCATAATGAAAGACCCCACCTGTAGGTTTGG
CAAGCTAGCTTAAGTAACGCCATTTTGCAAGGCATGGAAAAATACATAACTGAGAATAGAAAAGTTCAGA
TCAAGGTCAGGAACAGATGGAACAGCTGAATATGGGCCAAAGCGGATATCTGTGGTAAGCAGTTCCTGCC
CCGGCTCAGGGCCAAGAACAGATGGAACAGCTGAATATGGGCCAAACAGGATATCTGTGGTAAGCAGTTC
CTGCCCCGGCTCAGGGCCAAGAACAGATGGTCCCCAGATGCGGTCCAGCCCTCAGCAGTTTCTAGAGAAC
CATCAGATGTTTCCAGGGTGCCCCAAGGACCTGAAATGACCCTGTGCCTTATTTGAACTAACCAATCAGT
TCGCTTCTCGCTTCTGTTCGCGCGCTTCTGCTCCCCGAGCTCAATAAAAGAGCCCACAACCCCTCACTCG
GGGCGCCAGTCCTCCGATTGACTGAGTCGCCCGGGTACCCGTGTATCCAATAAACCCTCTTGCAGTTGCA
TCCGACTTGTGGTCTCGCTGTTCCTTGGGAGGGTCTCCTCTGAGTGATTGACTACCCGTCAGCGGGGGTC
TTTCATTTGGGGGCTCGTCCGGGATCGGGAGACCCCTGCCCAGGGACCACCGACCCACCACCGGGAGGTA
AGCTGGCCAGCAACTTATCTGTGTCTGTCCGATTGTCTAGTGTCTATGACTGATTTTATGCGCCTGCGTC
GGTACTAGTTAGCTAACTAGCTCTGTATCTGGCGGACCCGTGGTGGAACTGACGAGTTCGGAACACCCGG
CCGCAACCCTGGGAGACGTCCCAGGGATCTCGGGGGCCGTTTTTGTGGCCCGACCTGAGTCCAAAAATCC
CGATCGTTTTGGACTCTTTGGTGCACCCCCCTTAGAGGAGGGATATGTGGTTCTGGTAGGAGACGAGAAC
CTAAAACAGTTCCCGCCTCCGTCTGAATTTTTGCTTTCGGTTTGGGACCGAAGCCGCGCCGCGCGTCTTG
TCTGCTGCAGCATCGTTCTGTGTTGTCTCTGTCTGACTGTGTTTCTGTATTTGTCTGAAAATATGGGCCC
GGGCCAGACTGTTACCACTCCCTTAAGTTTGACCTTAGGTCACTGGAAAGATGTCGAGCGGATCGCTCAC
AACCAGTCGGTAGATGTCAAGAAGAGACGTTGGGTTACCTTCTGCTCTGCAGAATGGCCAACCTTTAACG
TCGGATGGCCGCGAGACGGCACCTTTAACCGAGACCTCATCACCCAGGTTAAGATCAAGGTCTTTTCACC
TGGCCCGCATGGACACCCAGACCAGGTCCCCTACATCGTGACCTGGGAAGCCTTGGCTTTTGACCCCCCT
CCCTGGGTCAAGCCCTTTGTACACCCTAAGCCTCCGCCTCCTCTTCCTCCATCCGCCCCGTCTCTCCCCC
TTGAACCTCCTCGTTCGACCCCGCCTCGATCCTCCCTTTATCCAGCCCTCACTCCTTCTCTAGGCGCCCC
CATATGGCCATATGAGATCTTATATGGGGCACCCCCGCCCCTTGTAAACTTCCCTGACCCTGACATGACA
AGAGTTACTAACAGCCCCTCTCTCCAAGCTCACTTACAGGCTCTCTACTTAGTCCAGCACGAAGTCTGGA
GACCTCTGGCGGCAGCCTACCAAGAACAACTGGACCGACCGGTGGTACCTCACCCTTACCGAGTCGGCGA
CACAGTGTGGGTCCGCCGACACCAGACTAAGAACCTAGAACCTCGCTGGAAAGGACCTTACACAGTCCTG
CTGACCACCCCCACCGCCCTCAAAGTAGACGGCATCGCAGCTTGGATACACGCCGCCCACGTGAAGGCTG
CCGACCCCGGGGGTGGACCATCCTCTAGACTGCCGGATCTAGCTAGTTAATTAAGGATCCCAGTGTGGTG
GTACGGAATTCCACCATGCCGTCGGAGAAGACCTTCAAGCAGCGCCGCACCTTCGAACAAAGAGTAGAAG
ATGTCCGACTTATTCGAGAGCAGCATCCAACCAAAATCCCGGTGATAATAGAACGATACAAGGGTGAGAA
GCAGCTTCCTGTTCTGGATAAAACAAAGTTCCTTGTACCTGACCATGTCAACATGAGTGAGCTCATCAAG
ATAATTAGAAGGCGCTTACAGCTCAATGCTAATCAGGCCTTCTTCCTGTTGGTGAACGGACACAGCATGG
TCAGCGTCTCCACACCAATCTCAGAGGTGTATGAGAGTGAGAAAGATGAAGATGGATTCCTGTACATGGT
CTATGCCTCCCAGGAGACGTTCGGGATGAAATTGTCAGTGTAACTCGAGGGCCGGCGCGCCGCGGCCGCT
ACGTAAATTCCGCCCCTCTCCCTCCCCCCCCCCTAACGTTACTGGCCGAAGCCGCTTGGAATAAGGCCGG
TGTGCGTTTGTCTATATGTTATTTTCCACCATATTGCCGTCTTTTGGCAATGTGAGGGCCCGGAAACCTG
GCCCTGTCTTCTTGACGAGCATTCCTAGGGGTCTTTCCCCTCTCGCCAAAGGAATGCAAGGTCTGTTGAA
TGTCGTGAAGGAAGCAGTTCCTCTGGAAGCTTCTTGAAGACAAACAACGTCTGTAGCGACCCTTTGCAGG
CAGCGGAACCCCCCACCTGGCGACAGGTGCCTCTGCGGCCAAAAGCCACGTGTATAAGATACACCTGCAA
AGGCGGCACAACCCCAGTGCCACGTTGTGAGTTGGATAGTTGTGGAAAGAGTCAAATGGCTCTCCTCAAG
CGTATTCAACAAGGGGCTGAAGGATGCCCAGAAGGTACCCCATTGTATGGGATCTGATCTGGGGCCTCGG
TGCACATGCTTTACATGTGTTTAGTCGAGGTTAAAAAACGTCTAGGCCCCCCGAACCACGGGGACGTGGT
TTTCCTTTGAAAAACACGATGATAAGCTTGCCACAACCATGGTGAGCAAGGGCGAGGAGCTGTTCACCGG
GGTGGTGCCCATCCTGGTCGAGCTGGACGGCGACGTAAACGGCCACAAGTTCAGCGTGTCCGGCGAGGGC
GAGGGCGATGCCACCTACGGCAAGCTGACCCTGAAGTTCATCTGCACCACCGGCAAGCTGCCCGTGCCCT
GGCCCACCCTCGTGACCACCTTCGGCTACGGCCTGCAGTGCTTCGCCCGCTACCCCGACCACATGAAGCA
GCACGACTTCTTCAAGTCCGCCATGCCCGAAGGCTACGTCCAGGAGCGCACCATCTTCTTCAAGGACGAC
GGCAACTACAAGACCCGCGCCGAGGTGAAGTTCGAGGGCGACACCCTGGTGAACCGCATCGAGCTGAAGG
GCATCGACTTCAAGGAGGACGGCAACATCCTGGGGCACAAGCTGGAGTACAACTACAACAGCCACAACGT
CTATATCATGGCCGACAAGCAGAAGAACGGCATCAAGGTGAACTTCAAGATCCGCCACAACATCGAGGAC
GGCAGCGTGCAGCTCGCCGACCACTACCAGCAGAACACCCCCATCGGCGACGGCCCCGTGCTGCTGCCCG
ACAACCACTACCTGAGCTACCAGTCCGCCCTGAGCAAAGACCCCAACGAGAAGCGCGATCACATGGTCCT
GCTGGAGTTCGTGACCGCCGCCGGGATCACTCTCGGCATGGACGAGCTGTACAAGTAAAGCGGCCCAGCC
ACAGTGGTCGACGATAAAATAAAAGATTTTATTTAGTCTCCAGAAAAAGGGGGGAATGAAAGACCCCACC
TGTAGGTTTGGCAAGCTAGCTTAAGTAACGCCATTTTGGAAGGCATGGAAAAATACATAACTGAGAATAG
AGAAGTTCAGATCAAGGTCAGGAACAGATGGAACAGCTGAATATGGGCCAAACAGGATATCTGTGGTAAG
CAGTTCCTGCCCCGGCTCAGGGCCAAGAACAGATGGAACAGCTGAATATGGGCCAAACAGGATATCTGTG
GTAAGCAGTTCCTGCCCCGGCTCAGGGCCAAGAACAGATGGTCCCCAGATGCGGTCCAGCCCTCAGCAGT
TTCTAGAGAACCATCAGATGTTTCCAGGGTGCCCCAAGGACCTGAAATGACCCTGTGCCTTATTTGAACT
AACCAATCAGTTCGCTTCTCGCTTCTGTTCGCGCGCTTCTGCTCCCCGAGCTCAATAAAAGAGCCCACAA
CCCCTCACTCGGGGCGCCAGTCCTCCGATTGACTGAGTCGCCCGGGTACCCGTGTATCCAATAAACCCTC
TTGCAGTTGCATCCGACTTGTGGTCTCGCTGTTCCTTGGGAGGGTCTCCTCTGAGTGATTGACTACCCGT
CAGCGGGGGTCTTTCATTCTGCATTAATGAATCGGCCAACGCGCGGGGAGAGGCGGTTTGCGTATTGGGC
GCTCTTCCGCTTCCTCGCTCACTGACTCGCTGCGCTCGGTCGTTCGGCTGCGGCGAGCGGTATCAGCTCA
CTCAAAGGCGGTAATACGGTTATCCACAGAATCAGGGGATAACGCAGGAAAGAACATGTGAGCAAAAGGC
CAGCAAAAGGCCAGGAACCGTAAAAAGGCCGCGTTGCTGGCGTTTTTCCATAGGCTCCGCCCCCCTGACG
AGCATCACAAAAATCGACGCTCAAGTCAGAGGTGGCGAAACCCGACAGGACTATAAAGATACCAGGCGTT
TCCCCCTGGAAGCTCCCTCGTGCGCTCTCCTGTTCCGACCCTGCCGCTTACCGGATACCTGTCCGCCTTT
CTCCCTTCGGGAAGCGTGGCGCTTTCTCATAGCTCACGCTGTAGGTATCTCAGTTCGGTGTAGGTCGTTC
GCTCCAAGCTGGGCTGTGTGCACGAACCCCCCGTTCAGCCCGACCGCTGCGCCTTATCCGGTAACTATCG
TCTTGAGTCCAACCCGGTAAGACACGACTTATCGCCACTGGCAGCAGCCACTGGTAACAGGATTAGCAGA
GCGAGGTATGTAGGCGGTGCTACAGAGTTCTTGAAGTGGTGGCCTAACTACGGCTACACTAGAAGGACAG
TATTTGGTATCTGCGCTCTGCTGAAGCCAGTTACCTTCGGAAAAAGAGTTGGTAGCTCTTGATCCGGCAA
ACAAACCACCGCTGGTAGCGGTGGTTTTTTTGTTTGCAAGCAGCAGATTACGCGCAGAAAAAAAGGATCT
CAAGAAGATCCTTTGATCTTTTCTACGGGGTCTGACGCTCAGTGGAACGAAAACTCACGTTAAGGGATTT
TGGTCATGAGATTATCAAAAAGGATCTTCACCTAGATCCTTTTGCGGCCGGCC
