>Addgene plasmid #89291 | pMX-IY LC3B | addgene partial sequence | sequence record 175204 | Addgene Partial NGS Result
CCCCCCCCCCTAACGTTACTGGCCGAAGCCGCTTGGAATAAGGCCGGTGTGCGTTTGTCTATATGTTATT
TTCCACCATATTGCCGTCTTTTGGCAATGTGAGGGCCCGGAAACCTGGCCCTGTCTTCTTGACGAGCATT
CCTAGGGGTCTTTCCCCTCTCGCCAAAGGAATGCAAGGTCTGTTGAATGTCGTGAAGGAAGCAGTTCCTC
TGGAAGCTTCTTGAAGACAAACAACGTCTGTAGCGACCCTTTGCAGGCAGCGGAACCCCCCACCTGGCGA
CAGGTGCCTCTGCGGCCAAAAGCCACGTGTATAAGATACACCTGCAAAGGCGGCACAACCCCAGTGCCAC
GTTGTGAGTTGGATAGTTGTGGAAAGAGTCAAATGGCTCTCCTCAAGCGTATTCAACAAGGGGCTGAAGG
ATGCCCAGAAGGTACCCCATTGTATGGGATCTGATCTGGGGCCTCGGTGCACATGCTTTACATGTGTTTA
GTCGAGGTTAAAAAAACGTCTAGGCCCCCCGAACCACGGGGACGTGGTTTTCCTTTGAAAAACACGATGA
TAATATGGCCACAACCATGGTGAGCAAGGGCGAGGAGCTGTTCACCGGGGTGGTGCCCATCCTGGTCGAG
CTGGACGGCGACGTAAACGGCCACAAGTTCAGCGTGTCCGGCGAGGGCGAGGGCGATGCCACCTACGGCA
AGCTGACCCTGAAGTTCATCTGCACCACCGGCAAGCTGCCCGTGCCCTGGCCCACCCTCGTGACCACCTT
CGGCTACGGCCTGCAGTGCTTCGCCCGCTACCCCGACCACATGAAGCAGCACGACTTCTTCAAGTCCGCC
ATGCCCGAAGGCTACGTCCAGGAGCGCACCATCTTCTTCAAGGACGACGGCAACTACAAGACCCGCGCCG
AGGTGAAGTTCGAGGGCGACACCCTGGTGAACCGCATCGAGCTGAAGGGCATCGACTTCAAGGAGGACGG
CAACATCCTGGGGCACAAGCTGGAGTACAACTACAACAGCCACAACGTCTATATCATGGCCGACAAGCAG
AAGAACGGCATCAAGGTGAACTTCAAGATCCGCCACAACATCGAGGACGGCAGCGTGCAGCTCGCCGACC
ACTACCAGCAGAACACCCCCATCGGCGACGGCCCCGTGCTGCTGCCCGACAACCACTACCTGAGCTACCA
GTCCGCCCTGAGCAAAGACCCCAACGAGAAGCGCGATCACATGGTCCTGCTGGAGTTCGTGACCGCCGCC
GGGATCACTCTCGGCATGGACGAGCTGTACAAGTAAGTCGACGATAAAATAAAAGATTTTATTTAGTCTC
CAGAAAAAGGGGGGAATGAAAGACCCCACCTGTAGGTTTGGCAAGCTAGCTTAAGTAACGCCATTTTGCA
AGGCATGGAAAAATACATAACTGAGAATAGAGAAGTTCAGATCAAGGTCAGGAACAGATGGAACAGCTGA
ATATGGGCCAAACAGGATATCTGTGGTAAGCAGTTCCTGCCCCGGCTCAGGGCCAAGAACAGATGGAACA
GCTGAATATGGGCCAAACAGGATATCTGTGGTAAGCAGTTCCTGCCCCGGCTCAGGGCCAAGAACAGATG
GTCCCCAGATGCGGTCCAGCCCTCAGCAGTTTCTAGAGAACCATCAGATGTTTCCAGGGTGCCCCAAGGA
CCTGAAATGACCCTGTGCCTTATTTGAACTAACCAATCAGTTCGCTTCTCGCTTCTGTTCGCGCGCTTCT
GCTCCCCGAGCTCAATAAAAGAGCCCACAACCCCTCACTCGGGGCGCCAGTCCTCCGATTGACTGAGTCG
CCCGGGTACCCGTGTATCCAATAAACCCTCTTGCAGTTGCATCCGACTTGTGGTCTCGCTGTTCCTTGGG
AGGGTCTCCTCTGAGTGATTGACTACCCGTCAGCGGGGGTCTTTCACATGCAGCATGTATCAAAATTAAT
TTGGTTTTTTTTCTTAAGTATTTACATTAAATGGCCATAGTTGCATTAATGAATCGGCCAACGCGCGGGG
AGAGGCGGTTTGCGTATTGGGCGCTCTTCCGCTTCCTCGCTCACTGACTCGCTGCGCTCGGTCGTTCGGC
TGCGGCGAGCGGTATCAGCTCACTCAAAGGCGGTAATACGGTTATCCACAGAATCAGGGGATAACGCAGG
AAAGAACATGTGAGCAAAAGGCCAGCAAAAGGCCAGGAACCGTAAAAAGGCCGCGTTGCTGGCGTTTTTC
CATAGGCTCCGCCCCCCTGACGAGCATCACAAAAATCGACGCTCAAGTCAGAGGTGGCGAAACCCGACAG
GACTATAAAGATACCAGGCGTTTCCCCCTGGAAGCTCCCTCGTGCGCTCTCCTGTTCCGACCCTGCCGCT
TACCGGATACCTGTCCGCCTTTCTCCCTTCGGGAAGCGTGGCGCTTTCTCATAGCTCACGCTGTAGGTAT
CTCAGTTCGGTGTAGGTCGTTCGCTCCAAGCTGGGCTGTGTGCACGAACCCCCCGTTCAGCCCGACCGCT
GCGCCTTATCCGGTAACTATCGTCTTGAGTCCAACCCGGTAAGACACGACTTATCGCCACTGGCAGCAGC
CACTGGTAACAGGATTAGCAGAGCGAGGTATGTAGGCGGTGCTACAGAGTTCTTGAAGTGGTGGCCTAAC
TACGGCTACACTAGAAGAACAGTATTTGGTATCTGCGCTCTGCTGAAGCCAGTTACCTTCGGAAAAAGAG
TTGGTAGCTCTTGATCCGGCAAACAAACCACCGCTGGTAGCGGTGGTTTTTTTGTTTGCAAGCAGCAGAT
TACGCGCAGAAAAAAAGGATCTCAAGAAGATCCTTTGATCTTTTCTACGGGGTCTGACGCTCAGTGGAAC
GAAAACTCACGTTAAGGGATTTTGGTCATGAGATTATCAAAAAGGATCTTCACCTAGATCCTTTTGCGGC
CGGCCGCAAATCAATCTAAAGTATATATGAGTAAACTTGGTCTGACAGTTACCAATGCTTAATCAGTGAG
GCACCTATCTCAGCGATCTGTCTATTTCGTTCATCCATAGTTGCCTGACTCCCCGTCGTGTAGATAACTA
CGATACGGGAGGGCTTACCATCTGGCCCCAGTGCTGCAATGATACCGCGAGACCCACGCTCACCGGCTCC
AGATTTATCAGCAATAAACCAGCCAGCCGGAAGGGCCGAGCGCAGAAGTGGTCCTGCAACTTTATCCGCC
TCCATCCAGTCTATTAATTGTTGCCGGGAAGCTAGAGTAAGTAGTTCGCCAGTTAATAGTTTGCGCAACG
TTGTTGCCATTGCTACAGGCATCGTGGTGTCACGCTCGTCGTTTGGTATGGCTTCATTCAGCTCCGGTTC
CCAACGATCAAGGCGAGTTACATGATCCCCCATGTTGTGCAAAAAAGCGGTTAGCTCCTTCGGTCCTCCG
ATCGTTGTCAGAAGTAAGTTGGCCGCAGTGTTATCACTCATGGTTATGGCAGCACTGCATAATTCTCTTA
CTGTCATGCCATCCGTAAGATGCTTTTCTGTGACTGGTGAGTACTCAACCAAGTCATTCTGAGAATAGTG
TATGCGGCGACCGAGTTGCTCTTGCCCGGCGTCAATACGGGATAATACCGCGCCACATAGCAGAACTTTA
AAAGTGCTCATCATTGGAAAACGTTCTTCGGGGCGAAAACTCTCAAGGATCTTACCGCTGTTGAGATCCA
GTTCGATGTAACCCACTCGTGCACCCAACTGATCTTCAGCATCTTTTACTTTCACCAGCGTTTCTGGGTG
AGCAAAAACAGGAAGGCAAAATGCCGCAAAAAAGGGAATAAGGGCGACACGGAAATGTTGAATACTCATA
CTCTTCCTTTTTCAATATTATTGAAGCATTTATCAGGGTTATTGTCTCATGAGCGGATACATATTTGAAT
GTATTTAGAAAAATAAACAAATAGGGGTTCCGCGCACATTTCCCCGAAAAGTGCCACCTGCATAATGAAA
GACCCCACCTGTAGGTTTGGCAAGCTAGCTTAAGTAACGCCATTTTGCAAGGCATGGAAAAATACATAAC
TGAGAATAGAAAAGTTCAGATCAAGGTCAGGAACAGATGGAACAGCTGAATATGGGCCAAACAGGATATC
TGTGGTAAGCAGTTCCTGCCCCGGCTCAGGGCCAAGAACAGATGGAACAGCTGAATATGGGCCAAACAGG
ATATCTGTGGTAAGCAGTTCCTGCCCCGGCTCAGGGCCAAGAACAGATGGTCCCCAGATGCGGTCCAGCC
CTCAGCAGTTTCTAGAGAACCATCAGATGTTTCCAGGGTGCCCCAAGGACCTGAAATGACCCTGTGCCTT
ATTTGAACTAACCAATCAGTTCGCTTCTCGCTTCTGTTCGCGCGCTTCTGCTCCCCGAGCTCAATAAAAG
AGCCCACAACCCCTCACTCGGCGCGCCAGTCCTCCGATTGACTGAGTCGCCCGGGTACCCGTGTATCCAA
TAAACCCTCTTGCAGTTGCATCCGACTTGTGGTCTCGCTGTTCCTTGGGAGGGTCTCCTCTGAGTGATTG
ACTACCCGTCAGCGGGGGTCTTTCATTTGGGGGCTCGTCCGGGATCGGGAGACCCCTGCCCAGGGACCAC
CGACCCACCACCGGGAGGTAAGCTGGCCAGCAACTTATCTGTGTCTGTCCGATTGTCTAGTGTCTATGAC
TGATTTTATGCGCCTGCGTCGGTACTAGTTAGCTAACTAGCTCTGTATCTGGCGGACCCGTGGTGGAACT
GACGAGTTCGGAACACCCGGCCGCAACCCTGGGAGACGTCCCAGGGACTTCGGGGGCCGTTTTTGTGGCC
CGACCTGAGTCCAAAAATCCCGATCGTTTTGGACTCTTTGGTGCACCCCCCTAATAGGAGGGATATGTGG
TTCTGGTAGGAGACGAGAACCTAAAACAGTTCCCGCCTCCGTCTGAATTTTTGCTTTCGGTTTGGGACCG
AAGCCGCGCCGCGCGTCTTGTCTGCTGCAGCATCGTTCTGTGTTGTCTCTGTCTGACTGTGTTTCTGTAT
TTGTCTGAAAATTAGGGCCAGACTGTTACCACTCCCTTAAGTTTGACCTTAGGTCACTGGAAAGATGTCG
AGCGGATCGCTCACAACCAGTCGGTAGATGTCAAGAAGAGACGTTGGGTTACCTTCTGCTCTGCAGAATG
GCCAACCTTTAACGTCGGATGGCCGCGAGACGGCACCTTTAACCGAGACCTCATCACCCAGGTTAAGATC
AAGGTCTTTTCACCTGGCCCGCATGGACACCCAGACCAGGTCCCCTACATCGTGACCTGGGAAGCCTTGG
CTTTTGACCCCCCTCCCTGGGTCAAGCCCTTTGTACACCCTAAGCCTCCGCCTCCTCTTCCTCCATCCGC
CCCGTCTCTCCCCCTTGAACCTCCTCGTTCGACCCCGCCTCGATCCTCCCTTTATCCAGCCCTCACTCCT
TCTCTAGGCGCCCCCATATGGCCATATGAGATCTTATATGGGGCACCCCCGCCCCTTGTAAACTTCCCTG
ACCCTGACATGACAAGAGTTACTAACAGCCCCTCTCTCCAAGCTCACTTACAGGCTCTCTACTTAGTCCA
GCACGAAGTCTGGAGACCTCTGGCGGCAGCCTACCAAGAACAACTGGACCGACCGGTGGTACCTCACCCT
TACCGAGTCGGCGACACAGTGTGGGTCCGCCGACACCAGACTAAGAACCTAGAACCTCGCTGGAAAGGAC
CTTACACAGTCCTGCTGACCACCCCCACCGCCCTCAAAGTAGACGGCATCGCAGCTTGGATACACGCCGC
CCACGTGAAGGCTGCCGACCCCGGGGGTGGACCATCCTCTAGACTGCCGGATCTAGCTAGTTAATTAAGG
ATCCCAGTGTGGTGGTACGGAATTCCACCATGCCGTCGGAGAAGACCTTCAAGCAGCGCCGCACCTTCGA
ACAAAGAGTAGAAGATGTCCGACTTATTCGAGAGCAGCATCCAACCAAAATCCCGGTGATAATAGAACGA
TACAAGGGTGAGAAGCAGCTTCCTGTTCTGGATAAAACAAAGTTCCTTGTACCTGACCATGTCAACATGA
GTGAGCTCATCAAGATAATTAGAAGGCGCTTACAGCTCAATGCTAATCAGGCCTTCTTCCTGTTGGTGAA
CGGACACAGCATGGTCAGCGTCTCCACACCAATCTCAGAGGTGTATGAGAGTGAGAAAGATGAAGATGGA
TTCCTGTACATGGTCTACGCCTCCCAGGAGACGTTCGGGATGAAATTGTCAGTGTAACTCGAGGGCCGGC
GCGCCGCGGCCGCTACGTAAATTCC
